>Addgene plasmid #168551 | pDONR223 SARS-CoV-1 NSP9_stop | addgene full sequence | sequence record 424423 | Addgene NGS Result
GGTACAGTCTATGCCTCGGGCATCCAAGCAGCAAGCGCGTTACGCCGTGGGTCGATGTTTGATGTTATGG
AGCAGCAACGATGTTACGCAGCAGGGCAGTCGCCCTAAAACAAAGTTAAACATTATGAGGGAAGCGGTGA
TCGCCGAAGTATCGACTCAACTATCAGAGGTAGTTGGCGTCATCGAGCGCCATCTCGAACCGACGTTGCT
GGCCGTACATTTGTACGGCTCCGCAGTGGATGGCGGCCTGAAGCCACACAGTGATATTGATTTGCTGGTT
ACGGTGACCGTAAGGCTTGATGAAACAACGCGGCGAGCTTTGATCAACGACCTTTTGGAAACTTCGGCTT
CCCCTGGAGAGAGCGAGATTCTCCGCGCTGTAGAAGTCACCATTGTTGTGCACGACGACATCATTCCGTG
GCGTTATCCAGCTAAGCGCGAACTGCAATTTGGAGAATGGCAGCGCAATGACATTCTTGCAGGTATCTTC
GAGCCAGCCACGATCGACATTGATCTGGCTATCTTGCTGACAAAAGCAAGAGAACATAGCGTTGCCTTGG
TAGGTCCAGCGGCGGAGGAACTCTTTGATCCGGTTCCTGAACAGGATCTATTTGAGGCGCTAAATGAAAC
CTTAACGCTATGGAACTCGCCGCCCGACTGGGCTGGCGATGAGCGAAATGTAGTGCTTACGTTGTCCCGC
ATTTGGTACAGCGCAGTAACCGGCAAAATCGCGCCGAAGGATGTCGCTGCCGACTGGGCAATGGAGCGCC
TGCCGGCCCAGTATCAGCCCGTCATACTTGAAGCTAGACAGGCTTATCTTGGACAAGAAGAAGATCGCTT
GGCCTCGCGCGCAGATCAGTTGGAAGAATTTGTCCACTACGTGAAAGGCGAGATCACCAAGGTAGTCGGC
AAATAACCCTCGAGCCACCCATGACCAAAATCCCTTAACGTGAGTTACGCGTCGTTCCACTGAGCGTCAG
ACCCCGTAGAAAAGATCAAAGGATCTTCTTGAGATCCTTTTTTTCTGCGCGTAATCTGCTGCTTGCAAAC
AAAAAAACCACCGCTACCAGCGGTGGTTTGTTTGCCGGATCAAGAGCTACCAACTCTTTTTCCGAAGGTA
ACTGGCTTCAGCAGAGCGCAGATACCAAATACTGTTCTTCTAGTGTAGCCGTAGTTAGGCCACCACTTCA
AGAACTCTGTAGCACCGCCTACATACCTCGCTCTGCTAATCCTGTTACCAGTGGCTGCTGCCAGTGGCGA
TAAGTCGTGTCTTACCGGGTTGGACTCAAGACGATAGTTACCGGATAAGGCGCAGCGGTCGGGCTGAACG
GGGGGTTCGTGCACACAGCCCAGCTTGGAGCGAACGACCTACACCGAACTGAGATACCTACAGCGTGAGC
TATGAGAAAGCGCCACGCTTCCCGAAGGGAGAAAGGCGGACAGGTATCCGGTAAGCGGCAGGGTCGGAAC
AGGAGAGCGCACGAGGGAGCTTCCAGGGGGAAACGCCTGGTATCTTTATAGTCCTGTCGGGTTTCGCCAC
CTCTGACTTGAGCGTCGATTTTTGTGATGCTCGTCAGGGGGGCGGAGCCTATGGAAAAACGCCAGCAACG
CGGCCTTTTTACGGTTCCTGGCCTTTTGCTGGCCTTTTGCTCACATGTTCTTTCCTGCGTTATCCCCTGA
TTCTGTGGATAACCGTATTACCGCCTTTGAGTGAGCTGATACCGCTCGCCGCAGCCGAACGACCGAGCGC
AGCGAGTCAGTGAGCGAGGAAGCGGAAGAGCGCCCAATACGCAAACCGCCTCTCCCCGCGCGTTGGCCGA
TTCATTAATGCAGCTGGCACGACAGGTTTCCCGACTGGAAAGCGGGCAGTGAGCGCAACGCAATTAATAC
GCGTACCGCTAGCCAGGAAGAGTTTGTAGAAACGCAAAAAGGCCATCCGTCAGGATGGCCTTCTGCTTAG
TTTGATGCCTGGCAGTTTATGGCGGGCGTCCTGCCCGCCACCCTCCGGGCCGTTGCTTCACAACGTTCAA
ATCCGCTCCCGGCGGATTTGTCCTACTCAGGAGAGCGTTCACCGACAAACAACAGATAAAACGAAAGGCC
CAGTCTTCCGACTGAGCCTTTCGTTTTATTTGATGCCTGGCAGTTCCCTACTCTCGCGTTAACGCTAGCA
TGGATGTTTTCCCAGTCACGACGTTGTAAAACGACGGCCAGTCTTAAGCTCGGGCCCCAAATAATGATTT
TATTTTGACTGATAGTGACCTGTTCGTTGCAACAAATTGATGAGCAATGCTTTTTTATAATGCCAACTTT
GTACAAAAAAGTTGGCATGAATAATGAACTGAGTCCAGTAGCACTACGACAGATGTCCTGTGCGGCTGGT
ACCACACAAACAGCTTGTACTGATGACAATGCACTTGCCTACTATAACAATTCGAAGGGAGGTAGGTTTG
TGCTGGCATTACTATCAGACCACCAAGATCTCAAATGGGCTAGATTCCCTAAGAGTGATGGTACAGGTAC
AATTTACACAGAACTGGAACCACCTTGTAGGTTTGTTACAGACACACCAAAAGGGCCTAAAGTGAAATAC
TTGTACTTCATCAAAGGCTTAAACAACCTAAATAGAGGTATGGTGCTGGGCAGTTTAGCTGCTACAGTAC
GTCTTCAGTAATACCCAACTTTCTTGTACAAAGTTGGCATTATAAGAAAGCATTGCTTATCAATTTGTTG
CAACGAACAGGTCACTATCAGTCAAAATAAAATCATTATTTGCCATCCAGCTGATATCCCCTATAGTGAG
TCGTATTACATGGTCATAGCTGTTTCCTGGCAGCTCTGGCCCGTGTCTCAAAATCTCTGATGTTACATTG
CACAAGATAAAAATATATCATCATGCCTCCTCTAGACCAGCCAGGACAGAAATGCCTCGACTTCGCTGCT
ACCCAAGGTTGCCGGGTGACGCACACCGTGGAAACGGATGAAGGCACGAACCCAGTGGACATAAGCCTGT
TCGGTTCGTAAGCTGTAATGCAAGTAGCGTATGCGCTCACGCAACTGGTCCAGAACCTTGACCGAACGCA
GCGGTGGTAACGGCGCAGTGGCGGTTTTCATGGCTTGTTATGACTGTTTTTTTGG
Features (pLannotate 1.2.2; 11 found; start..end, strand, type, name):
     62..118     +  CDS            GmR (fragment): gentamycin acetyltransferase; aacC1; confers resistance to gentamycin
    125..916     +  CDS            SmR: aminoglycoside adenylyltransferase (Murphy, 1985); aadA; confers resistance to spectinomycin and streptomycin
   1009..1597    +  rep_origin     ori: high-copy-number ColE1/pMB1/pBR322/pUC origin of replication
   1780..1872    +  CDS            lacI (fragment): lac repressor; lacI; The lac repressor binds to the lac operator to inhibit transcription in E. coli. This inhibition can be relieved by adding lactose or isopropyl-β-D-thiogalactopyranoside (IPTG).
   1927..1954    -  terminator     rrnB T2 terminator: transcription terminator T2 from the E. coli rrnB gene
   2086..2129    +  terminator     rrnB T1 terminator: Escherichia coli rrnB; transcription terminator T1 from the E. coli rrnB gene
   2176..2212    -  CDS            lacZα (fragment): LacZα fragment of β-galactosidase; lacZ fragment
   2229..2324    +  protein_bind   attL3: mutant version of attL; recombination site for the Gateway® LR reaction LR Clonase™
   2673..2772    -  protein_bind   attL2: mutant version of attL; recombination site for the Gateway® LR reaction LR Clonase™
   2790..2808    -  promoter       T7 promoter: promoter for bacteriophage T7 RNA polymerase
   2998..3021    +  promoter       Pc promoter (fragment): intI1 (promoter lies within the coding sequence); class 1 integron promoter
