[The description below was written by a language model from this plasmid's Addgene catalogue record and pLannotate feature annotations shown in this document.]
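Description:
pDONR223 SARS-CoV-1 NSP9_stop is a Gateway-compatible Entry clone built in the pDONR223 donor backbone and carrying the coding sequence for non-structural protein 9 (NSP9) of SARS-CoV-1, a 342 bp segment derived from the viral ORF1ab polyprotein gene. It is a bacterial propagation and cloning plasmid rather than an expression vector. It replicates in E. coli from a high-copy ColE1/pUC-type origin and is selected with spectinomycin through the aadA aminoglycoside adenylyltransferase gene (SmR). Upstream of that gene the annotation detects fragments of a class 1 integron Pc promoter and a gentamicin acetyltransferase gene, which look like remnants of the integron-derived resistance cassette. The sequenced plasmid is 3,135 nt, smaller than the listed empty backbone, as expected when the BP reaction swaps the donor vector's selection cassette for a short insert.

The NSP9 open reading frame is not annotated as a feature, but it lies in the gap between the two attL recombination sites, which the software labels attL3 and attL2. These sites allow LR Clonase-mediated transfer of the insert into any compatible Destination vector. The "_stop" suffix suggests that the ORF ends in a stop codon, which would suit native or N-terminally tagged expression rather than C-terminal fusions, although the record does not say this explicitly. The rrnB T1 and T2 terminators upstream of the cassette shield the insert from read-through transcription, a T7 promoter sits just beyond the second att site, and M13 forward and reverse primer sites are used for sequence verification. No promoter intended to drive NSP9 expression is recorded. The clone belongs to a collection of human coronavirus protein-coding sequences intended for flexible subcloning into downstream expression or interaction-assay vectors.
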