Addgene plasmid #168551: pDONR223 SARS-CoV-1 NSP9_stop
Purpose: Gateway-compatible Entry vector
Depositing lab: Fritz Roth. Depositing organization: Sinai Health System. Publication: A resource of human coronavirus protein-coding sequences in a flexible, multipurpose Gateway Entry clone collection. Weller B, Lin CW, Pogoutse O, Sauer M, Marin-de la Rosa N, Strobel A, Young V, Knapp JJ, Rayhan A, Falter C, Kim DK, Roth FP, Falter-Braun P. G3 (Bethesda). 2023 Jul 5;13(7):jkad105. doi: 10.1093/g3journal/jkad105. PubMed 37267226.
Backbone
  Vector backbone: pDONR223
  Backbone manufacturer: Rual et al, Genome Res. 14:2128-2135, 2004.
  Backbone size w/o insert (bp): 5005
  Vector type: Other
Growth in bacteria
  Bacterial resistance: Spectinomycin, 50 μg/mL
  Growth temperature: 37°C
  Growth strain: DH5alpha
  Copy number: Unknown
Gene/Insert
  Gene/Insert name: NSP9
  Species: Other
  Insert size (bp): 342
  Entrez Gene: ORF1ab (a.k.a. sarsp1)
  Cloning method: Gateway Cloning
  Sequencing primers: 5′ m13-For; 3′ m13-Rev
Resource information
  A portion of this plasmid was derived from a plasmid made by: Falter-Braun Lab
Terms and licenses: Academic/Nonprofit Terms; Industry Terms
How to cite: pDONR223 SARS-CoV-1 NSP9_stop was a gift from Fritz Roth (Addgene plasmid # 168551 ; http://n2t.net/addgene:168551 ; RRID:Addgene_168551)
